Addgene plasmid #14085: pDESTFLAGHApuro3-Ago Chi-b
Depositing lab: Thomas Tuschl. Depositing organization: Rockefeller University. Publication: Crystal structure of A. aeolicus argonaute, a site-specific DNA-guided endoribonuclease, provides insights into RISC-mediated mRNA cleavage. Yuan YR, Pei Y, Ma JB, Kuryavyi V, Zhadina M, Meister G, Chen HY, Dauter Z, Tuschl T, Patel DJ. Mol Cell. 2005 Aug 5. 19(3):405-19. 10.1016/j.molcel.2005.07.011 PubMed 16061186.
Backbone
  Vector backbone: pDESTFLAGHApuro3
  Backbone size w/o insert (bp): 5409
  Vector type: Mammalian Expression
  Selectable markers: Puromycin
Growth in bacteria
  Bacterial resistance: Ampicillin, 100 μg/mL
  Growth temperature: 37°C
  Growth strain: DH5alpha
  Copy number: High Copy
Gene/Insert
  Gene/Insert name: Ago Chi-b
  Species: H. sapiens (human)
  Insert size (bp): 2580
  Mutation: Ago Chimera-b
  Tag / fusion protein: FLAG/HA (N terminal on backbone)
  Cloning method: Gateway Cloning; 5′ cloning site Gateway (not destroyed); 3′ cloning site Gateway (not destroyed)
  Sequencing primers: 5′ n/a
Terms and licenses: Academic/Nonprofit Terms; Industry Terms: Not Available to Industry
How to cite: pDESTFLAGHApuro3-Ago Chi-b was a gift from Thomas Tuschl (Addgene plasmid # 14085 ; http://n2t.net/addgene:14085 ; RRID:Addgene_14085)
