[The description below was written by a language model from this plasmid's Addgene catalogue record.]
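Description:
pDESTFLAGHApuro3-Ago Chi-b is a mammalian expression plasmid built on the pDESTFLAGHApuro3 Gateway destination backbone (about 5.4 kb without insert). It is maintained in E. coli as a high-copy plasmid under ampicillin selection, and it carries a puromycin marker that allows selection of transfected mammalian cells, for example to enrich expressing populations or derive stable lines. The record does not state which promoter drives the insert, which origin of replication is present, or how the puromycin resistance gene is expressed, and no feature table is provided to resolve these points.

The payload is a roughly 2.6 kb human-derived open reading frame called Ago Chi-b, described as "Ago Chimera-b", that is, a chimeric Argonaute protein. The record does not specify which Argonaute family members or domains were combined, or where the junctions lie. The insert was introduced by Gateway recombination, and the recombination sites flanking it are retained. The backbone supplies an N-terminal tandem FLAG/HA epitope tag fused in frame to the chimera, which permits detection by immunoblotting and single or sequential affinity purification of the tagged protein and its associated complexes from cell lysates.

The construct is associated with a structural and functional study of Argonaute as the endonuclease of RISC-mediated mRNA cleavage. In that context, a tagged chimeric Argonaute is suited to expression in human cells followed by immunoprecipitation, to test which regions of the protein contribute to small-RNA-guided target cleavage, although the record itself does not describe the specific experiments performed.
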