>Addgene plasmid #14085 | pDESTFLAGHApuro3-Ago Chi-b | addgene partial sequence | sequence record 20254 | T7 5'-TAATACGACTCACTATAGGG-3'
ACTACAAGGACGACGATGACAAGTACCCTTATGACGTGCCCGATTACGCTTTGAACCAGATATCAACAAG
TTTGTACAAAAAAGCAGGCTCCACCATGGGAACCAATTCAGTCGACTGGATCCGGATGTACTCGGGAGCC
GGCCCCGCACTTGCACCTCCTGCGCCGCCGCCCCCCATCCAAGGATATGCCTTCAAGCCTCCACCTAGAC
CCGACTTTGGGACCTCCGGGAGAACAATCAAATTACAGGCCAATTTCTTCGAAATGGACATCCCCAAAAT
TGACATCTATCATTATGAATTGGATATCAAGCCAGAGAAGTGCCCGAGGAGAGTTAACAGGGAAATCGTG
GAACACATGGTCCAGCACTTTAAAACACAGATCTTTGGGGATCGGAAGCCCGTGTTTGACGGCAGGAAGA
ATCTATACACAGCCATGCCCCTTCCGATTGGGAGGGACAAGGTGGAGCTGGAGGTCACGCTGCCAGGAGA
AGGCAAGGATCGCATCTTCAAGGTGTCCATCAAGTGGGTGTCCTGCGTGAGCTTGCAGGCGTTACACGAT
GCACTTTCAGGGCGGCTGCCCAGCGTCCCTTTTGAGACGATCCAGGCCCTGGACGTGGTCATGAGGCACT
TGCCATCCATGAGGTACACCCCCGTGGGCCGCTCCTTC
